>Addgene plasmid #211269 | pBiT3.1-C_CDRT1:1-752 | addgene full sequence | sequence record 424668 | Addgene NGS Result
AAGACGCGTTAATTAAGACGTCGGCAGTGAAAAAAATGCTTTATTTGTGAAATTTGTGATGCTATTGCTT
TATTTGTAACCATTATAAGCTGCAATAAACAAGTTAACAACAACAATTGCATTCATTTTATGTTTCAGGT
TCAGGGGGAGGTGTGGGAGGTTTTTTAAAGCAAGTAAAACCTCTACAAATGTGGTATGGCTGATTATGAT
CCGCGGCCGCAATACGTCGACGTTATCAGCTGACTTCGTACGAGAGCCTAGGATTATGGCGCGCCACTAG
TTATTAATAGTAATCAATTACGGGGTCATTAGTTCATAGCCCATATATGGAGTTCCGCGTTACATAACTT
ACGGTAAATGGCCCGCCTGGCTGACCGCCCAACGACCCCCGCCCATTGACGTCAATAATGACGTATGTTC
CCATAGTAACGCCAATAGGGACTTTCCATTGACGTCAATGGGTGGAGTATTTACGGTAAACTGCCCACTT
GGCAGTACATCAAGTGTATCATATGCCAAGTCCGCCCCCTATTGACGTCAATGACGGTAAATGGCCCGCC
TGGCATTATGCCCAGTACATGACCTTACGGGACTTTCCTACTTGGCAGTACATCTACGTATTAGTCATCG
CTATTACCATGGTGATGCGGTTTTGGCAGTACACCAATGGGCGTGGATAGCGGTTTGACTCACGGGGATT
TCCAAGTCTCCACCCCATTGACGTCAATGGGAGTTTGTTTTGGCACCAAAATCAACGGGACTTTCCAAAA
TGTCGTAATAACCCCGCCCCGTTGACGCAAATGGGCGGTAGGCGTGTACGGTGGGAGGTCTATATAAGCA
GAGCTGGTTTAGTGAACCGTCAGATCACTAGAATCTTTATTGCGGTAGTTTATCACAGTTAAATTGCTAA
CGCAGTCAGTGCTTCTGACACAACAGTCTCGAACTTAAGCTGCAGAAGTTGGTCGTGAGGCACTGGGCAG
GTAAGTATCAAGGTTACAAGACAGGTTTAAGGAGACCAATAGAAACTGGGCTTGTCGAGACAGAGAAGAC
TCTTGCGTTTCTGATAGGCACCTATTGGTCTTACTGACATCCACTTTGCCTTTCTCTCCACAGGTGTCCA
CTCCCAGTTCAATTACAGCTCTTAAGGCTAGAGTATTAATACGACTCACTATAGGGGCGATCGCAACAAG
CTTCGGGAAGATCTGGAGCTAGCGGCGGGGGATCCGGTGGGAATTCGACACCATGGAAAACCTGGAATCA
AGGCTCAAGAATGCCCCCTATTTTCGTTGTGAGAAGGGAACCGATTCCATCCCTCTATGCCGGAAGTGTG
AGACGCGTGTCTTAGCCTGGAAGATCTTCTCTACCAAAGAGTGGTTCTGCAGGATCAATGACATATCACA
GAGGAGGTTTCTAGTTGGCATTCTGAAGCAGTTAAATAGCTTATATTTGTTACACTATTTCCAAAATATC
CTTCAGACCACACAGGGAAAGGATTTCATCTATAACAGGTCCCGGATCGACCTCAGCAAGAAAGAGGGGA
AAGTTGTGAAGTCATCCTTGAACCAAATGTTGGATAAAACAGTAGAACAGAAGATGAAAGAGATCTTGTA
TTGGTTTGCGAACAGCACCCAGTGGACCAAGGCGAATTATACTCTCTTACTGCTGCAGATGTGCAACCCC
AAATTACTGCTCACTGCTGCCAATGTGATCAGAGTCCTGTTTCTGAGAGAGGAGAACAATATCTCAGGGC
TCAATCAAGACATCACAGATGTGTGTTTTTCCCCTGAGAAAGACCACAGCTCCAAGTCTGCGACCTCACA
AGTCTATTGGACAGCCAAAACTCAGCACACATCCCTTCCTTTGTCCAAAGCCCCAGAAAATGAACACTTC
CTTGGGGCAGCATCTAACCCTGAGGAACCATGGAGGAATTCACTCCGGTGTATATCCGAAATGAATAGGC
TGTTTTCTGGAAAAGCAGACATAACCAAGCCAGGGTACGATCCCTGCAATCTATTGGTTGACCTGGATGA
CATCAGAGACCTGTCTTCTGGGTTCAGCAAATACCGAGACTTCATCCGTTACCTGCCCATCCACCTCTCC
AAGTACATTCTAAGAATGCTGGATAGACACACCCTGAACAAGTGCGCCTCTGTGAGCCAGCACTGGGCCG
CCATGGCTCAACAGGTCAAGATGGACTTGTCAGCGCACGGCTTCATTCAGAACCAGATTACCTTCTTGCA
GGGGTCCTATACAAGAGGAATTGATCCTAATTATGCCAATAAGGTTTCTATCCCAGTTCCTAAAATGGTA
GATGACGGGAAGAGCATGCGTGTGAAACATCCGAAGTGGAAGTTGAGAACGAAGAATGAGTACAACCTGT
GGACTGCATACCAGAACGAGGAAACGCAGCAGGTCCTGATGGAGGAGAGAAATGTTTTCTGTGGGACCTA
CAATGTTCGCATTCTCTCTGACACGTGGGATCAAAACCGAGTCATCCACTATTCCGGGGGAGATCTGATA
GCTGTGTCATCTAATCGAAAGATCCATCTTCTGGACATCATACAAGTGAAAGCGATACCCGTTGAATTCC
GAGGCCATGCTGGGAGTGTCCGGGCCCTCTTCCTGTGTGAGGAGGAAAACTTTCTCCTAAGCGGGAGCTA
TGACCTAAGTATCAGATACTGGGATCTGAAAAGTGGGGTTTGCACACGAATCTTCGGTGGTCACCAGGGG
ACTATCACTTGCATGGACTTGTGTAAGAACAGGCTCGTATCTGGAGGAAGAGATTGCCAGGTAAAAGTAT
GGGATGTAGACACAGGGAAGTGCCTGAAGACGTTTAGACACAAAGACCCCATCTTGGCCACCAGGATCAA
TGATACCTACATTGTGAGCAGCTGTGAGCGAGGGCTGGTGAAAGTGTGGCACATTGCCATGGCCCAGTTG
GTAAAGACTCTCAGTGGCCACGAGGGAGCTGTGAAATGCCTGTTCTTTGACCAGTGGCATCTCCTCTCAG
GAAGCACTGATGGCCTGGTCATGGCCTGGAGCATGGTGGGGAAGTACGAGCGCTGCCTGATGGCCTTCAA
GCATCCCAAAGAGGTGCTCGACGTGTCCCTTCTCTTCCTCCGGGTCATCAGCGCCTGTGCAGATGGCAAG
ATCCGAATTTACAATTTCTTCAATGGGAACTGTATGAAGGTGATAAAAGCCAATGGCAGAGGCGATCCTG
TGCTGTCCTTCTTTATTCAGGGCAACAGAATTTCAGTCTGCCACATCAGCACATTTGCTAAAAGAATTAA
CGTGGGATGGAATGGAATCGAACCAAGTGCTACAGCTCAGGGAGGAAATGCCTCCTTGACCGAGTGTGCT
CATGTGAGACTCCACATCGCAGGACACTTACCAGCATCGAGGCTGCCCGTGGCCGCTGTCCAGCCCATGA
CAGGCGGGATGGCCCCAACCACAGCTCCGACCCATGTGTTGGCAATGCTGATCCTTTTCAGTGGTGTGGG
CTCGAGCGGTGGGAGCTCCGGTGTGAGCGGCTGGCGGCTGTTCAAGAAGATTAGCTAAGTTTAAACGGCC
GCGACTCTAGACTGCAGGCATGCAAGCTGATTTGGCTGCTGCCACCGCTGAGCAAGGCCGCTTCGAGCAG
ACATGATAAGATACATTGATGAGTTTGGACAAACCACAACTAGAATGCAGTGAAAAAAATGCTTTATTTG
TGAAATTTGTGATGCTATTGCTTTATTTGTAACCATTATAAGCTGCAATAAACAAGTTAACAACAACAAT
TGCATTCATTTTATGTTTCAGGTTCAGGGGGAGATGTGGGAGGTTTTTTTAAGCAAGTAAAACCTCTACA
AATGTGGTAAAATCTTAATTAAGACTTCTAATATAACTTCGTATAGCATACATTATACGAAGTTATGGTT
CCACTGTTGACAATTAATCATCGGCATAGTATATCGGCATAGTATAATACGACAAGGTGAGGAACTAAAC
CCAGGAGGCAGATCATGATTGAACAAGATGGATTGCACGCAGGTTCTCCGGCCGCTTGGGTGGAGAGGCT
ATTCGGCTATGACTGGGCACAACAGACAATCGGCTGCTCTGATGCCGCCGTGTTCCGGCTGTCAGCGCAG
GGGCGCCCGGTTCTTTTTGTCAAGACCGACCTGTCCGGTGCCCTGAATGAACTGCAGGACGAGGCAGCGC
GGCTATCGTGGCTGGCCACGACGGGCGTTCCTTGCGCAGCTGTGCTCGACGTTGTCACTGAAGCGGGAAG
GGACTGGCTGCTATTGGGCGAAGTGCCGGGGCAGGATCTCCTGTCATCTCACCTTGCTCCTGCCGAGAAA
GTATCCATCATGGCTGATGCAATGCGGCGGCTGCATACGCTTGATCCGGCTACCTGCCCATTCGACCACC
AAGCGAAACATCGCATCGAGCGAGCACGTACTCGGATGGAAGCCGGTCTTGTCGATCAGGATGATCTGGA
CGAAGAGCATCAGGGGCTCGCGCCAGCCGAACTGTTCGCCAGGCTCAAGGCGCGCATGCCCGACGGCGAG
GATCTCGTCGTGACCCATGGCGATGCCTGCTTGCCGAATATCATGGTGGAAAATGGCCGCTTTTCTGGAT
TCATCGACTGTGGCCGGCTGGGTGTGGCGGACCGCTATCAGGACATAGCGTTGGCTACCCGTGATATTGC
TGAAGAGCTTGGCGGCGAATGGGCTGACCGCTTCCTCGTGCTTTACGGTATCGCCGCTCCCGATTCGCAG
CGCATCGCCTTCTATCGCCTTCTTGACGAGTTCTTCTGATTCGAAATGACCGACCAAGCGACGCCCAACC
GGTATCAGCTCACTCAAAGGCGGTAATACGGTTATCCACAGAATCAGGGGATAACGCAGGAAAGAACATG
TGAGCAAAAGGCCAGCAAAAGGCCAGGAACCGTAAAAAGGCCGCGTTGCTGGCGTTTTTCCATAGGCTCC
GCCCCCCTGACGAGCATCACAAAAATCGACGCTCAAGTCAGAGGTGGCGAAACCCGACAGGACTATAAAG
ATACCAGGCGTTTCCCCCTGGAAGCTCCCTCGTGCGCTCTCCTGTTCCGACCCTGCCGCTTACCGGATAC
CTGTCCGCCTTTCTCCCTTCGGGAAGCGTGGCGCTTTCTCATAGCTCACGCTGTAGGTATCTCAGTTCGG
TGTAGGTCGTTCGCTCCAAGCTGGGCTGTGTGCACGAACCCCCCGTTCAGCCCGACCGCTGCGCCTTATC
CGGTAACTATCGTCTTGAGTCCAACCCGGTAAGACACGACTTATCGCCACTGGCAGCAGCCACTGGTAAC
AGGATTAGCAGAGCGAGGTATGTAGGCGGTGCTACAGAGTTCTTGAAGTGGTGGCCTAACTACGGCTACA
CTAGAAGGACAGTATTTGGTATCTGCGCTCTGCTGAAGCCAGTTACCTTCGGAAAAAGAGTTGGTAGCTC
TTGATCCGGCAAACAAACCACCGCTGGTAGCGGTGGTTTTTTTGTTTGCAAGCAGCAGATTACGCGCAGA
AAAAAAGGATTTCAAGAAGATCCTTTGATCTTTTCTACGGGGTCTGACGCTCAGTGGAACGAAAACTCAC
GTTAAGGGATTTTGGTCATGAGATTATCAAAAAGGATCTTCACCTAGATCCTTTTATAGTCCGGAATCGT
CACACAAAAAACCAACACACAGATGTAATGAAAATAAAGATATTTTATTGCGGCCATCGTGATGGCTAGA
GTTTAGCCCTCCCACACATAACCAGAGGGCAGCAATTCACGAATCCCAACTGCCGTCGGCTGTCCATCAC
TGTCCTTCACTATGGCTTTGATCCCAGGATGCAGATCGAGAAGCACCTGTCGGCACCGTCCGCAGGGGCT
CAAGATGCCCCTGTTCTCATTTCCGATCGCGACGATACAAGTCAGGTTGCCAGCTGCCGCAGCAGCAGCA
GTGCCCAGCACCACGAGTTCTGCACAAGGTCCCCCAGTAAAATGATATACATTGACACCAGTGAAGATGC
GGCCGTCGCTAGAGAGAGCTGCGCTGGCGACGCTGTAGTCTTCAGAGATGGGGATGCTGTTGATTGTAGC
CGTTGCTCTTTCAATGAGGGTGGATTCTTCTTGAGACAAAGGCTTGGCCATGGTGGCGCTAGTGTCAGAA
GAATCGAGCTTTTTGCAAAAGCCTAGGCCTCCAAAAAAGCCTCCTCACTACTTCTGGAATAGCTCAGAGG
CCGAGGCGGCCTCGGCCTCTGCATAAATAAAAAAAATTAGTCAGCCATGGGGCGGAGAATGGGCGGAACT
GGGCGGAGTTAGGGGCGGGATGGGCGGAGTTAGGGGCGGGACTATGGTTGCTGACTAATTGAGATGCATG
CTTTGCATACTTCTGCCTGCTGGGGAGCCTGGGGACTTTCCACACCTGGTTGCTGACTAATTGAGATGCA
TGCTTTGCATACTTCTGCCTGCTGGGGAGCCTGGGGACTTTCCACACCCTAACTGACACACATTCCACAG
CTGGTTCTTTCCGCCTCAGAAGGTACCTAACCAAGTTCCTCTTTCAGAGGTTATTTCAGGCCATGGTGCT
GCGC
Features (pLannotate 1.2.2; 17 found; start..end, strand, type, name):
     24..105     -  polyA_signal   SV40 poly(A) signal: SV40 polyadenylation signal
    128..211     -  CDS            large T antigen (fragment): large T antigen from SV40 (simian virus 40)
    276..641     +  enhancer       CMV enhancer: human cytomegalovirus immediate early enhancer
    643..842     +  promoter       CMV promoter: human cytomegalovirus (CMV) immediate early promoter
    981..1113    +  intron         chimeric intron: chimera between introns from human β-globin and immunoglobulin heavy chain genes
   1157..1175    +  promoter       T7 promoter: promoter for bacteriophage T7 RNA polymerase
   1243..3498    +  CDS            CDRT1: CDRT1_HUMAN - Also known as C17orf1, C17orf1A, HREP. Experimental evidence at transcript level: Swiss-Prot protein existence level 2. From Homo sapiens (Human).
   3594..3621    +  CDS            SET1 (fragment): solubility-enhancement tag derived from T7 phage gene 10B
   3647..3768    -  polyA_signal   SV40 poly(A) signal: SV40 polyadenylation signal
   3791..3859    -  CDS            large T antigen (fragment): large T antigen from SV40 (simian virus 40)
   3883..3916    +  protein_bind   loxP: Cre-mediated recombination occurs in the 8-bp core sequence (GCATACAT). Cre recombinase
   3926..3973    +  promoter       EM7 promoter: synthetic bacterial promoter&nbsp
   4005..4796    +  CDS            neo: KKA2_KLEPN - Also known as kan, nptII. Experimental evidence at protein level: Swiss-Prot protein existence level 1. Resistance to kanamycin, neomycin, paromomycin, ribostamycin, butirosin and gentamicin B. From Klebsiella pneumoniae.
   4957..5545    -  rep_origin     ori: high-copy-number ColE1/pMB1/pBR322/pUC origin of replication
   5671..5719    -  polyA_signal   poly(A) signal: synthetic polyadenylation signal
   5743..6141    -  CDS            BSD: blasticidin S deaminase; Aspergillus terreus BSD; confers resistance to blasticidin
   6172..6529    -  promoter       SV40 promoter: SV40 enhancer and early promoter
