[The description below was written by a language model from this plasmid's Addgene catalogue record and pLannotate feature annotations shown in this document.]
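Description:
pBiT3.1-C_CDRT1:1-752 is a mammalian expression plasmid built on Promega's pBiT3.1-C backbone, carrying the full-length, wild-type human CDRT1 coding sequence (residues M1 to V752, 2,256 bp) fused at its C terminus to the HiBiT peptide through a short glycine-serine linker. The insert came from synthetic double-stranded DNA and was introduced by ligation-independent cloning between EcoRI and XhoI sites, both of which are retained. Transcription is driven by the human CMV immediate-early enhancer and promoter. A chimeric β-globin/immunoglobulin intron follows the promoter and typically improves mRNA processing and expression. A T7 promoter lies just upstream of the open reading frame and serves as a sequencing primer site. An SV40 polyadenylation signal is annotated downstream of the fusion. The short "SET1" and large T antigen fragments called by the annotation software are most likely incidental matches within backbone sequence.

The plasmid replicates at high copy in E. coli from a ColE1/pUC-type origin. It is selected with kanamycin through a neo (nptII) gene sitting behind the bacterial EM7 promoter, next to a single loxP site. The catalogue entry lists neomycin/G418 as the mammalian marker. However, the feature table shows no eukaryotic promoter directly upstream of neo, and it does show an SV40 promoter-driven blasticidin S deaminase cassette with a synthetic poly(A) signal. The marker usable in mammalian cells should therefore be checked against the sequence.

HiBiT is the small fragment of split NanoLuc luciferase and produces luminescence when complemented by LgBiT, allowing sensitive quantification of the tagged protein in cells or lysates. The associated publication is a ligandability survey of WD40 repeat proteins, which suggests use in cellular assays of CDRT1 abundance or ligand engagement, although the record does not name a specific assay.
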