Addgene plasmid #211269: pBiT3.1-C_CDRT1:1-752
Purpose: Mammalian expression of full-length human CDRT1. C-terminal HiBiT tag.
Depositing lab: Cheryl Arrowsmith. Depositing organization: University of Toronto. Publication: A Target Class Ligandability Evaluation of WD40 Repeat-Containing Proteins. Ackloo S, Li F, Szewczyk M, Seitova A, Loppnau P, Zeng H, Xu J, Ahmad S, Arnautova YA, Baghaie AJ, Beldar S, Bolotokova A, Centrella PA, Chau I, Clark MA, Cuozzo JW, Dehghani-Tafti S, Disch JS, Dong A, Dumas A, Feng JA, Ghiabi P, Gibson E, Gilmer J, Goldman B, Green SR, Guie MA, Guilinger JP, Harms N, Herasymenko O, Houliston S, Hutchinson A, Kearnes S, Keefe AD, Kimani SW, Kramer T, Kutera M, Kwak HA, Lento C, Li Y, Liu J, Loup J, Machado RAC, Mulhern CJ, Perveen S, Righetto GL, Riley P, Shrestha S, Sigel EA, Silva M, Sintchak MD, Slakman BL, Taylor RD, Thompson J, Torng W, Underkoffler C, von Rechenberg M, Walsh RT, Watson I, Wilson DJ, Wolf E, Yadav M, Yazdi AK, Zhang J, Zhang Y, Santhakumar V, Edwards AM, Barsyte-Lovejoy D, Schapira M, Brown PJ, Halabelian L, Arrowsmith CH. J Med Chem. 2025 Jan 23;68(2):1092-1112. doi: 10.1021/acs.jmedchem.4c02010. Epub 2024 Nov 4. PubMed 39495097.
Backbone
  Vector backbone: pBiT3.1-C
  Backbone manufacturer: Promega
  Vector type: Mammalian Expression
  Selectable markers: Neomycin (select with G418)
Growth in bacteria
  Bacterial resistance: Kanamycin, 50 μg/mL
  Growth temperature: 37°C
  Growth strain: DH5alpha
  Copy number: High Copy
Gene/Insert
  Gene/Insert name: CDRT1:M1-V752
  Species: H. sapiens (human)
  Insert size (bp): 2256
  Mutation: wild type
  Entrez Gene: CDRT1 (a.k.a. HREP, SM25H2, C170RF1, C17ORF1, C17ORF1A, DKFZp434O1826)
  Promoter: CMV
  Tag / fusion protein: GSSGGSSGVSGWRLFKKIS (C terminal on insert)
  Cloning method: Ligation Independent Cloning
  Sequencing primers: 5′ T7; 3′ TTGCTCAGCGGTGGCAGCAG
Resource information
  A portion of this plasmid was derived from a plasmid made by: Integrated DNA Technologies (Synthetic dsDNA)
Terms and licenses: Academic/Nonprofit Terms; Industry Terms: Not Available to Industry
Depositor comments: 5' Cloning Site: EcoR1 (not destroyed), 3' Cloning Site: Xho1 (not destroyed).
How to cite: pBiT3.1-C_CDRT1:1-752 was a gift from Cheryl Arrowsmith (Addgene plasmid # 211269 ; http://n2t.net/addgene:211269 ; RRID:Addgene_211269)
